>Addgene plasmid #77343 | TWF2 gRNA (BRDN0001149148) | addgene full sequence | sequence record 187578 | Addgene Assembled Sequence
CCCGGGTGCAAAGATGGATAAAGTTTTAAACAGAGAGGAATCTTTGCAGCTAATGGACCTTCTAGGTCTT
GAAAGGAGTGGGAATTGGCTCCGGTGCCCGTCAGTGGGCAGAGCGCACATCGCCCACAGTCCCCGAGAAG
TTGGGGGGAGGGGTCGGCAATTGATCCGGTGCCTAGAGAAGGTGGCGCGGGGTAAACTGGGAAAGTGATG
TCGTGTACTGGCTCCGCCTTTTTCCCGAGGGTGGGGGAGAACCGTATATAAGTGCAGTAGTCGCCGTGAA
CGTTCTTTTTCGCAACGGGTTTGCCGCCAGAACACAGGTAAGTGCCGTGTGTGGTTCCCGCGGGCCTGGC
CTCTTTACGGGTTATGGCCCTTGCGTGCCTTGAATTACTTCCACCTGGCTGCAGTACGTGATTCTTGATC
CCGAGCTTCGGGTTGGAAGTGGGTGGGAGAGTTCGAGGCCTTGCGCTTAAGGAGCCCCTTCGCCTCGTGC
TTGAGTTGAGGCCTGGCCTGGGCGCTGGGGCCGCCGCGTGCGAATCTGGTGGCACCTTCGCGCCTGTCTC
GCTGCTTTCGATAAGTCTCTAGCCATTTAAAATTTTTGATGACCTGCTGCGACGCTTTTTTTCTGGCAAG
ATAGTCTTGTAAATGCGGGCCAAGATCTGCACACTGGTATTTCGGTTTTTGGGGCCGCGGGCGGCGACGG
GGCCCGTGCGTCCCAGCGCACATGTTCGGCGAGGCGGGGCCTGCGAGCGCGGCCACCGAGAATCGGACGG
GGGTAGTCTCAAGCTGGCCGGCCTGCTCTGGTGCCTGGCCTCGCGCCGCCGTGTATCGCCCCGCCCTGGG
CGGCAAGGCTGGCCCGGTCGGCACCAGTTGCGTGAGCGGAAAGATGGCCGCTTCCCGGCCCTGCTGCAGG
GAGCTCAAAATGGAGGACGCGGCGCTCGGGAGAGCGGGCGGGTGAGTCACCCACACAAAGGAAAAGGGCC
TTTCCGTCCTCAGCCGTCGCTTCATGTGACTCCACGGAGTACCGGGCGCCGTCCAGGCACCTCGATTAGT
TCTCGAGCTTTTGGAGTACGTCGTCTTTAGGTTGGGGGGAGGGGTTTTATGCGATGGAGTTTCCCCACAC
TGAGTGGGTGGAGACTGAAGTTAGGCCAGCTTGGCACTTGATGTAATTCTCCTTGGAATTTGCCCTTTTT
GAGTTTGGATCTTGGTTCATTCTCAAGCCTCAGACAGTGGTTCAAAGTTTTTTTCTTCCATTTCAGGTGT
CGTGACGTACGGCCACCATGACCGAGTACAAGCCCACGGTGCGCCTCGCCACCCGCGACGACGTCCCCAG
GGCCGTACGCACCCTCGCCGCCGCGTTCGCCGACTACCCCGCCACGCGCCACACCGTCGATCCGGACCGC
CACATCGAGCGGGTCACCGAGCTGCAAGAACTCTTCCTCACGCGCGTCGGGCTCGACATCGGCAAGGTGT
GGGTCGCGGACGACGGCGCCGCCGTGGCGGTCTGGACCACGCCGGAGAGCGTCGAAGCGGGGGCGGTGTT
CGCCGAGATCGGCCCGCGCATGGCCGAGTTGAGCGGTTCCCGGCTGGCCGCGCAGCAACAGATGGAAGGC
CTCCTGGCGCCGCACCGGCCCAAGGAGCCCGCGTGGTTCCTGGCCACCGTCGGAGTCTCGCCCGACCACC
AGGGCAAGGGTCTGGGCAGCGCCGTCGTGCTCCCCGGAGTGGAGGCGGCCGAGCGCGCCGGGGTGCCCGC
CTTCCTGGAGACCTCCGCGCCCCGCAACCTCCCCTTCTACGAGCGGCTCGGCTTCACCGTCACCGCCGAC
GTCGAGGTGCCCGAAGGACCGCGCACCTGGTGCATGACCCGCAAGCCCGGTGCCTGAACGCGTTAAGTCG
ACAATCAACCTCTGGATTACAAAATTTGTGAAAGATTGACTGGTATTCTTAACTATGTTGCTCCTTTTAC
GCTATGTGGATACGCTGCTTTAATGCCTTTGTATCATGCTATTGCTTCCCGTATGGCTTTCATTTTCTCC
TCCTTGTATAAATCCTGGTTGCTGTCTCTTTATGAGGAGTTGTGGCCCGTTGTCAGGCAACGTGGCGTGG
TGTGCACTGTGTTTGCTGACGCAACCCCCACTGGTTGGGGCATTGCCACCACCTGTCAGCTCCTTTCCGG
GACTTTCGCTTTCCCCCTCCCTATTGCCACGGCGGAACTCATCGCCGCCTGCCTTGCCCGCTGCTGGACA
GGGGCTCGGCTGTTGGGCACTGACAATTCCGTGGTGTTGTCGGGGAAATCATCGTCCTTTCCTTGGCTGC
TCGCCTGTGTTGCCACCTGGATTCTGCGCGGGACGTCCTTCTGCTACGTCCCTTCGGCCCTCAATCCAGC
GGACCTTCCTTCCCGCGGCCTGCTGCCGGCTCTGCGGCCTCTTCCGCGTCTTCGCCTTCGCCCTCAGACG
AGTCGGATCTCCCTTTGGGCCGCCTCCCCGCGTCGACTTTAAGACCAATGACTTACAAGGCAGCTGTAGA
TCTTAGCCACTTTTTAAAAGAAAAGGGGGGACTGGAAGGGCTAATTCACTCCCAACGAAGACAAGATCTG
CTTTTTGCTTGTACTGGGTCTCTCTGGTTAGACCAGATCTGAGCCTGGGAGCTCTCTGGCTAACTAGGGA
ACCCACTGCTTAAGCCTCAATAAAGCTTGCCTTGAGTGCTTCAAGTAGTGTGTGCCCGTCTGTTGTGTGA
CTCTGGTAACTAGAGATCCCTCAGACCCTTTTAGTCAGTGTGGAAAATCTCTAGCAGTACGTATAGTAGT
TCATGTCATCTTATTATTCAGTATTTATAACTTGCAAAGAAATGAATATCAGAGAGTGAGAGGAACTTGT
TTATTGCAGCTTATAATGGTTACAAATAAAGCAATAGCATCACAAATTTCACAAATAAAGCATTTTTTTC
ACTGCATTCTAGTTGTGGTTTGTCCAAACTCATCAATGTATCTTATCATGTCTGGCTCTAGCTATCCCGC
CCCTAACTCCGCCCATCCCGCCCCTAACTCCGCCCAGTTCCGCCCATTCTCCGCCCCATGGCTGACTAAT
TTTTTTTATTTATGCAGAGGCCGAGGCCGCCTCGGCCTCTGAGCTATTCCAGAAGTAGTGAGGAGGCTTT
TTTGGAGGCCTAGGGACGTACCCAATTCGCCCTATAGTGAGTCGTATTACGCGCGCTCACTGGCCGTCGT
TTTACAACGTCGTGACTGGGAAAACCCTGGCGTTACCCAACTTAATCGCCTTGCAGCACATCCCCCTTTC
GCCAGCTGGCGTAATAGCGAAGAGGCCCGCACCGATCGCCCTTCCCAACAGTTGCGCAGCCTGAATGGCG
AATGGG
[124 nt withheld, positions 3367-3490]
C
[91 nt withheld, positions 3492-3582]
A
[49 nt withheld, positions 3584-3632]
CCTTTGACGTTGGAGTCCACGTTCTTT
[37 nt withheld, positions 3660-3696]
ACCCTATCTCGGTCTATTCTTTTGATTTATAAGGGATTTTGCCGATTTCGGCCTATTGGTTAAAAAATGA
GCTGATTTAACAAAAATTTAACGCGAATTTTAACAAAATATTAACGCTTACAATTTAGGTGGCACTTTTC
GGGGAAATGTGCGCGGAACCCCTATTTGTTTATTTTTCTAAATACATTCAAATATGTATCCGCTCATGAG
ACAATAACCCTGATAAATGCTTCAATAATATTGAAAAAGGAAGAGTATGAGTATTCAACATTTCCGTGTC
GCCCTTATTCCCTTTTTTGCGGCATTTTGCCTTCCTGTTTTTGCTCACCCAGAAACGCTGGTGAAAGTAA
AAGATGCTGAAGATCAGTTGGGTGCACGAGTGGGTTACATCGAACTGGATCTCAACAGCGGTAAGATCCT
TGAGAGTTTTCGCCCCGAAGAACGTTTTCCAATGATGAGCACTTTTAAAGTTCTGCTATGTGGCGCGGTA
TTATCCCGTATTGACGCCGGGCAAGAGCAACTCGGTCGCCGCATACACTATTCTCAGAATGACTTGGTTG
AGTACTCACCAGTCACAGAAAAGCATCTTACGGATGGCATGACAGTAAGAGAATTATGCAGTGCTGCCAT
AACCATGAGTGATAACACTGCGGCCAACTTACTTCTGACAACGATCGGAGGACCGAAGGAGCTAACCGCT
TTTTTGCACAACATGGGGGATCATGTAACTCGCCTTGATCGTTGGGAACCGGAGCTGAATGAAGCCATAC
CAAACGACGAGCGTGACACCACGATGCCTGTAGCAATGGCAACAACGTTGCGCAAACTATTAACTGGCGA
ACTACTTACTCTAGCTTCCCGGCAACAATTAATAGACTGGATGGAGGCGGATAAAGTTGCAGGACCACTT
CTGCGCTCGGCCCTTCCGGCTGGCTGGTTTATTGCTGATAAATCTGGAGCCGGTGAGCGTGGGTCTCGCG
GTATCATTGCAGCACTGGGGCCAGATGGTAAGCCCTCCCGTATCGTAGTTATCTACACGACGGGGAGTCA
GGCAACTATGGATGAACGAAATAGACAGATCGCTGAGATAGGTGCCTCACTGATTAAGCATTGGTAACTG
TCAGACCAAGTTTACTCATATATACTTTAGATTGATTTAAAACTTCATTTTTAATTTAAAAGGATCTAGG
TGAAGATCCTTTTTGATAATCTCATGACCAAAATCCCTTAACGTGAGTTTTCGTTCCACTGAGCGTCAGA
CCCCGTAGAAAAGATCAAAGGATCTTCTTGAGATCCTTTTTTTCTGCGCGTAATCTGCTGCTTGCAAACA
AAAAAACCACCGCTACCAGCGGTGGTTTGTTTGCCGGATCAAGAGCTACCAACTCTTTTTCCGAAGGTAA
CTGGCTTCAGCAGAGCGCAGATACCAAATACTGTTCTTCTAGTGTAGCCGTAGTTAGGCCACCACTTCAA
GAACTCTGTAGCACCGCCTACATACCTCGCTCTGCTAATCCTGTTACCAGTGGCTGCTGCCAGTGGCGAT
AAGTCGTGTCTTACCGGGTTGGACTCAAGACGATAGTTACCGGATAAGGCGCAGCGGTCGGGCTGAACGG
GGGGTTCGTGCACACAGCCCAGCTTGGAGCGAACGACCTACACCGAACTGAGATACCTACAGCGTGAGCT
ATGAGAAAGCGCCACGCTTCCCGAAGGGAGAAAGGCGGACAGGTATCCGGTAAGCGGCAGGGTCGGAACA
GGAGAGCGCACGAGGGAGCTTCCAGGGGGAAACGCCTGGTATCTTTATAGTCCTGTCGGGTTTCGCCACC
TCTGACTTGAGCGTCGATTTTTGTGATGCTCGTCAGGGGGGCGGAGCCTATGGAAAAACGCCAGCAACGC
GGCCTTTTTACGGTTCCTGGCCTTTTGCTGGCCTTTTGCTCACATGTTCTTTCCTGCGTTATCCCCTGAT
TCTGTGGATAACCGTATTACCGCCTTTGAGTGAGCTGATACCGCTCGCCGCAGCCGAACGACCGAGCGCA
GCGAGTCAGTGAGCGAGGAAGCGGAAGAGCGCCCAATACGCAAACCGCCTCTCCCCGCGCGTTGGCCGAT
TCATTAATGCAGCTGGCACGACAGGTTTCCCGACTGGAAAGCGGGCAGTGAGCGCAACGCAATTAATGTG
AGTTAGCTCACTCATTAGGCACCCCAGGCTTTACACTTTATGCTTCCGGCTCGTATGTTGTGTGGAATTG
TGAGCGGATAACAATTTCACACAGGAAACAGCTATGACCATGATTACGCCAAGCGCGCAATTAACCCTCA
CTAAAGGGAACAAAAGCTGGAGCTGCAAGCTTAATGTAGTCTTATGCAATACTCTTGTAGTCTTGCAACA
TGGTAACGATGAGTTAGCAACATGCCTTACAAGGAGAGAAAAAGCACCGTGCATGCCGATTGGTGGAAGT
AAGGTGGTACGATCGTGCCTTATTAGGAAGGCAACAGACGGGTCTGACATGGATTGGACGAACCACTGAA
TTGCCGCATTGCAGAGATATTGTATTTAAGTGCCTAGCTCGATACATAAACGGGTCTCTCTGGTTAGACC
AGATCTGAGCCTGGGAGCTCTCTGGCTAACTAGGGAACCCACTGCTTAAGCCTCAATAAAGCTTGCCTTG
AGTGCTTCAAGTAGTGTGTGCCCGTCTGTTGTGTGACTCTGGTAACTAGAGATCCCTCAGACCCTTTTAG
TCAGTGTGGAAAATCTCTAGCAGTGGCGCCCGAACAGGGACTTGAAAGCGAAAGGGAAACCAGAGGAGCT
CTCTCGACGCAGGACTCGGCTTGCTGAAGCGCGCACGGCAAGAGGCGAGGGGCGGCGACTGGTGAGTACG
CCAAAAATTTTGACTAGCGGAGGCTAGAAGGAGAGAGATGGGTGCGAGAGCGTCAGTATTAAGCGGGGGA
GAATTAGATCGCGATGGGAAAAAATTCGGTTAAGGCCAGGGGGAAAGAAAAAATATAAATTAAAACATAT
AGTATGGGCAAGCAGGGAGCTAGAACGATTCGCAGTTAATCCTGGCCTGTTAGAAACATCAGAAGGCTGT
AGACAAATACTGGGACAGCTACAACCATCCCTTCAGACAGGATCAGAAGAACTTAGATCATTATATAATA
CAGTAGCAACCCTCTATTGTGTGCATCAAAGGATAGAGATAAAAGACACCAAGGAAGCTTTAGACAAGAT
AGAGGAAGAGCAAAACAAAAGTAAGACCACCGCACAGCAAGCGGCCGCTGATCTTCAGACCTGGAGGAGG
AGATATGAGGGACAATTGGAGAAGTGAATTATATAAATATAAAGTAGTAAAAATTGAACCATTAGGAGTA
GCACCCACCAAGGCAAAGAGAAGAGTGGTGCAGAGAGAAAAAAGAGCAGTGGGAATAGGAGCTTTGTTCC
TTGGGTTCTTGGGAGCAGCAGGAAGCACTATGGGCGCAGCGTCAATGACGCTGACGGTACAGGCCAGACA
ATTATTGTCTGGTATAGTGCAGCAGCAGAACAATTTGCTGAGGGCTATTGAGGCGCAACAGCATCTGTTG
CAACTCACAGTCTGGGGCATCAAGCAGCTCCAGGCAAGAATCCTGGCTGTGGAAAGATACCTAAAGGATC
AACAGCTCCTGGGGATTTGGGGTTGCTCTGGAAAACTCATTTGCACCACTGCTGTGCCTTGGAATGCTAG
TTGGAGTAATAAATCTCTGGAACAGATTTGGAATCACACGACCTGGATGGAGTGGGACAGAGAAATTAAC
AATTACACAAGCTTAATACACTCCTTAATTGAAGAATCGCAAAACCAGCAAGAAAAGAATGAACAAGAAT
TATTGGAATTAGATAAATGGGCAAGTTTGTGGAATTGGTTTAACATAACAAATTGGCTGTGGTATATAAA
ATTATTCATAATGATAGTAGGAGGCTTGGTAGGTTTAAGAATAGTTTTTGCTGTACTTTCTATAGTGAAT
AGAGTTAGGCAGGGATATTCACCATTATCGTTTCAGACCCACCTCCCAACCCCGAGGGGACCCAGAGAGG
GCCTATTTCCCATGATTCCTTCATATTTGCATATACGATACAAGGCTGTTAGAGAGATAATTAGAATTAA
TTTGACTGTAAACACAAAGATATTAGTACAAAATACGTGACGTAGAAAGTAATAATTTCTTGGGTAGTTT
GCAGTTTTAAAATTATGTTTTAAAATGGACTATCATATGCTTACCGTAACTTGAAAGTATTTCGATTTCT
TGGCTTTATATATCTTGTGGAAAGGACGAAACACCGAATGGTCAACTACATCCAGAGTTTTAGAGCTAGA
AATAGCAAGTTAAAATAAGGCTAGTCCGTTATCAACTTGAAAAAGTGGCACCGAGTCGGTGCTTTTTTAA
GCTTGGCGTAACTAGATCTTGAGACAAATGGCAGTATTCATCCACAATTTTAAAAGAAAAGGGGGGATTG
GGGGGTACAGTGCAGGGGAAAGAATAGTAGACATAATAGCAACAGACATACAAACTAAAGAATTACAAAA
ACAAATTACAAAAATTCAAAATTTTCGGGTTTATTACAGGGACAGCAGAGATCCACTTTGGCGCCGGCTC
GAGGGGG
Features (pLannotate 1.2.2; 29 found; start..end, strand, type, name):
     14..80      +  CDS            small t antigen (fragment): SV40 (simian virus 40) small t antigen
    106..317     +  promoter       EF-1α core promoter: core promoter for human elongation factor EF-1α
    318..1256    +  intron         EF-1α intron A: intron upstream of the start codon of human EF-1α
   1278..1877    +  CDS            PuroR (fragment): puromycin N-acetyltransferase; pac from Streptomyces; confers resistance to puromycin
   1893..2481    +  misc_feature   WPRE: woodchuck hepatitis virus posttranscriptional regulatory element
   2532..2551    +  misc_feature   cPPT/CTS (fragment): central polypurine tract and central termination sequence of HIV-1
   2553..2786    +  LTR            3' LTR (ΔU3): self-inactivating 3' long terminal repeat (LTR) from HIV-1
   2864..2985    +  polyA_signal   SV40 poly(A) signal: SV40 polyadenylation signal
   3025..3160    +  rep_origin     SV40 ori: SV40 origin of replication
   3181..3199    -  promoter       T7 promoter: promoter for bacteriophage T7 RNA polymerase
   3207..3362    +  CDS            lacZα (fragment): LacZα fragment of β-galactosidase; lacZ fragment
   3367..3795    +  rep_origin     f1 ori (sequence partly withheld): f1 bacteriophage origin of replication; arrow indicates direction of (+) strand synthesis
   3848..3952    +  promoter       AmpR promoter: bla
   3953..4813    +  CDS            AmpR: β-lactamase; bla; confers resistance to ampicillin, carbenicillin, and related antibiotics
   4984..5572    +  rep_origin     ori: high-copy-number ColE1/pMB1/pBR322/pUC origin of replication
   5755..5847    +  CDS            lacI (fragment): lac repressor; lacI; The lac repressor binds to the lac operator to inhibit transcription in E. coli. This inhibition can be relieved by adding lactose or isopropyl-β-D-thiogalactopyranoside (IPTG).
   5860..5881    +  protein_bind   CAP binding site: CAP binding activates transcription in the presence of cAMP. E. coli catabolite activator protein
   5896..5926    +  promoter       lac promoter: promoter for the E. coli lac operon
   5934..5950    +  protein_bind   lac operator: The lac repressor binds to the lac operator to inhibit transcription in E. coli. This inhibition can be relieved by adding lactose or isopropyl-β-D-thiogalactopyranoside (IPTG). lac repressor encoded by lacI
   5995..6013    +  promoter       T3 promoter: promoter for bacteriophage T3 RNA polymerase
   6041..6267    +  promoter       RSV promoter: Rous sarcoma virus enhancer/promoter
   6268..6448    +  LTR            5' LTR (truncated): truncated 5' long terminal repeat (LTR) from HIV-1
   6495..6620    +  misc_feature   HIV-1 Ψ: packaging signal of human immunodeficiency virus type 1
   6604..6967    +  CDS            HIV-1 gag (fragment): gag protein from human immunodeficiency virus 1; gag
   7113..7346    +  misc_feature   RRE: The Rev response element (RRE) of HIV-1 allows for Rev-dependent mRNA export from the nucleus to the cytoplasm.
   7723..7749    +  CDS            Rev (fragment): human immunodeficiency virus 1 (HIV-1) Rev protein; rev; enhances nuclear export of unspliced and incompletely spliced viral mRNAs
   7753..7993    +  promoter       U6 promoter: RNA polymerase III promoter for human U6 snRNA
   8023..8098    +  misc_RNA       gRNA scaffold: guide RNA scaffold for the Streptococcus pyogenes CRISPR/Cas9 system
   8154..8271    +  misc_feature   cPPT/CTS: central polypurine tract and central termination sequence of HIV-1
