[The description below was written by a language model from this plasmid's Addgene catalogue record and pLannotate feature annotations shown in this document.]
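Description:
TWF2 gRNA (BRDN0001149148) is a third-generation lentiviral guide RNA plasmid built on the lentiGuide-Puro backbone and designed to direct Streptococcus pyogenes Cas9 to the human TWF2 gene (twinfilin 2, also known as PTK9L or A6RP), with the guide designed against reference transcript NM_007284.3. In bacteria it is maintained through a high-copy ColE1/pUC-type origin and selected with ampicillin via the β-lactamase gene. An f1 origin, an SV40 origin and lac/T7/T3 elements also remain from the parental cloning vector.

The lentiviral cassette begins with an RSV promoter fused to a truncated HIV-1 5' LTR, which makes genomic RNA production in packaging cells independent of Tat. This is followed by the Ψ packaging signal with a partial gag sequence, and the Rev response element for Rev-dependent nuclear export. Downstream, a human U6 RNA polymerase III promoter drives the 20-nt TWF2 spacer fused to the Cas9 gRNA scaffold, and a cPPT/CTS element aids nuclear import of the viral genome. A separate EF-1α promoter, annotated as the core promoter plus intron A, expresses puromycin N-acetyltransferase so that transduced mammalian cells can be selected. A WPRE enhances transcript expression, and the cassette ends with a self-inactivating ΔU3 3' LTR followed by an SV40 polyadenylation signal.

The plasmid does not encode Cas9, so it is meant to be used with a separate Cas9 vector such as lentiCas9-Blast or in cells that already express Cas9. It belongs to a human kinome gRNA collection associated with work on optimized sgRNA design, and is suited to CRISPR knockout of TWF2 in human cells.
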