Addgene plasmid #77343: TWF2 gRNA (BRDN0001149148)
Purpose: 3rd generation lentiviral gRNA plasmid targeting human TWF2
Depositing lab: John Doench & David Root. Depositing organization: Broad Institute. Publication: Optimized sgRNA design to maximize activity and minimize off-target effects of CRISPR-Cas9. Doench JG, Fusi N, Sullender M, Hegde M, Vaimberg EW, Donovan KF, Smith I, Tothova Z, Wilen C, Orchard R, Virgin HW, Listgarten J, Root DE. Nat Biotechnol. 2016 Jan 18. doi: 10.1038/nbt.3437. PubMed 26780180.
Backbone
  Vector backbone: lentiGuide-Puro
  Backbone manufacturer: Zhang Lab (Addgene plasmid # 52963)
  Vector type: Mammalian Expression, Lentiviral, CRISPR
  Selectable markers: Puromycin
Growth in bacteria
  Bacterial resistance: Ampicillin, 100 μg/mL
  Growth temperature: 37°C
  Growth strain: DH5alpha
  Copy number: High Copy
Gene/Insert
  Gene/Insert name: TWF2 (alt names: TWF2; NM_007284.3)
  gRNA/shRNA sequence: AATGGTCAACTACATCCAGA
  Species: H. sapiens (human)
  Entrez Gene: TWF2 (a.k.a. MSTP011, A6RP, A6r, PTK9L)
  Promoter: hU6
  Cloning method: Unknown
  Sequencing primers: 5′ U6-F; 3′ pS2-R
Terms and licenses: Academic/Nonprofit Terms; Industry Terms: Not Available to Industry
Depositor comments: The gRNA was designed to target the following Genbank reference sequence(s): NM_007284.3. Note that this plasmid does NOT contain Cas9. It should be used in conjunction with lentiCas9-Blast (Addgene #52962) or otherwise with cell lines already expressing Cas9. Browse the full kinome gRNA library at http://www.addgene.org/pooled-library/broadgpp-human-kinome/ or visit http://www.broadinstitute.org/rnai/public/ for detailed protocols and information.
How to cite: TWF2 gRNA (BRDN0001149148) was a gift from John Doench & David Root (Addgene plasmid # 77343 ; http://n2t.net/addgene:77343 ; RRID:Addgene_77343)
