>Addgene plasmid #77343 | TWF2 gRNA (BRDN0001149148) | depositor partial sequence | sequence record 144803 | Target Sequence
AATGGTCAACTACATCCAGA
