>Addgene plasmid #77343 | TWF2 gRNA (BRDN0001149148) | addgene partial sequence | sequence record 187577 | hU6-F
TAGAAAGTAATAATTTCTTGGGTAGTTTGCAGTTTTAAAATTATGTTTTAAAATGGACTATCATATGCTT
ACCGTAACTTGAAAGTATTTCGATTTCTTGGCTTTATATATCTTGTGGAAAGGACGAAACACCGAATGGT
CAACTACATCCAGAGTTTTAGAGCTAGAAATAGCAAGTTAAAATAAGGCTAGTCCGTTATCAACTTGAAA
AAGTGGCACCGAGTCGGTGCTTTTTTAAGCTTGGCGTAACTAGATCTTGAGACAAATGGCAGTATTCATC
CACAATTTTAAAAGAAAAGGGGGGATTGGGGGGTACAGTGCAGGGGAAAGAATAGTAGACATAATAGCAA
CAGACATACAAACTAAAGAATTACAAAAACAAATTACAAAAATTCAAAATTTTCGGGTTTATTACAGGGA
CAGCAGAGATCCACTTTGGCGCCGGCTCGAGGGGGCCCGGGTGCAAAGATGGATAAAGTTTTAAACAGAG
AGGAATCTTTGCAGCTAATGGACCTTCTAGGTCTTGAAAGGAGTGGGAATTGGCTCCGGTGCCCGTCAGT
GGGCAGAGCG
